Addgene plasmid #171365: pFTK093
Purpose: Vector part (LVL1) from the Fungal Modular Cloning ToolKit.
Depositing lab: Arnold Driessen. Depositing organization: University of Groningen. Publication: Modular Synthetic Biology Toolkit for Filamentous Fungi. Mozsik L, Pohl C, Meyer V, Bovenberg RAL, Nygard Y, Driessen AJM. ACS Synth Biol. 2021 Nov 2. doi: 10.1021/acssynbio.1c00260. PubMed 34726388.
Backbone
  Vector backbone: pICH47761
  Vector type: Bacterial Expression, Yeast Expression, Synthetic Biology
Growth in bacteria
  Bacterial resistance: Ampicillin, 100 μg/mL
  Growth temperature: 37°C
  Growth strain: DH5alpha
  Copy number: High Copy
Gene/Insert
  Gene/Insert name: sgRNA transcription unit (MoClo lvl1 unit), P-gpdA-HH-sgRNA-HDV-Ttrpc, replacable LacZ gene
  gRNA/shRNA sequence: Unspecified
  Species: Penicillium, Aspergillus, or other fungal sources
  Mutation: n/a
  Cloning method: Restriction Enzyme; 5′ cloning site Unknown (unknown if destroyed)
Terms and licenses: Academic/Nonprofit Terms; Industry Terms: Not Available to Industry
How to cite: pFTK093 was a gift from Arnold Driessen (Addgene plasmid # 171365 ; http://n2t.net/addgene:171365 ; RRID:Addgene_171365)
