[The description below was written by a language model from this plasmid's Addgene catalogue record and pLannotate feature annotations shown in this document.]
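Description:
pFTK093 is a level 1 (single transcription unit) vector part from the Fungal Modular Cloning ToolKit, built on the MoClo acceptor backbone pICH47761 and catalogued for bacterial and yeast expression and synthetic biology. The 5.8 kb plasmid is maintained at high copy in E. coli through a ColE1/pUC-type origin and selected with ampicillin via the bla gene. As is typical of this binary-type MoClo backbone, it also carries the broad-host-range incP oriV with its replication initiator gene trfA. Nopaline-type left and right T-DNA border repeats are also present, and the payload lies between them on the circular map.

The payload is an sgRNA transcription unit designed for RNA polymerase II-driven guide expression in filamentous fungi. The Aspergillus nidulans gpdA promoter (annotated as a fragment together with the gpdA intron) sits upstream of a lacZα dropout cassette, which includes the CAP binding site, lac promoter and operator, and a pUC multiple cloning site. This is followed by the Streptococcus pyogenes Cas9 gRNA scaffold and the A. nidulans trpC terminator. According to the catalogue entry, the guide is flanked by a hammerhead (HH) ribozyme and an HDV ribozyme. These would self-cleave to release a precisely trimmed sgRNA from the longer Pol II transcript, although the feature table does not annotate either ribozyme.

No spacer is specified. The lacZ segment is a replaceable placeholder, so a user-chosen targeting sequence can be swapped in and recombinants identified by blue/white screening. The completed unit can then be combined with other toolkit parts into multigene assemblies for CRISPR-based work in Penicillium, Aspergillus or related fungi. The record does not state which cloning sites are used for the exchange.
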