Features (pLannotate 1.2.2; 19 found; start..end, strand, type, name):
     76..100     -  misc_feature   LB T-DNA repeat: left border repeat from nopaline C58 T-DNA
    192..823     +  rep_origin     oriV: incP origin of replication
    910..1014    +  promoter       AmpR promoter: bla
   1015..1875    +  CDS            AmpR: β-lactamase; bla; confers resistance to ampicillin, carbenicillin, and related antibiotics
   2046..2634    +  rep_origin     ori: high-copy-number ColE1/pMB1/pBR322/pUC origin of replication
   2970..4115    +  CDS            trfA: TRFA_ECOLX - Experimental evidence at protein level: Swiss-Prot protein existence level 1. Also involved in plasmid copy number control, promoting intermolecular coupling of protein bound iterons at oriV, which inhibits replication initiation. From Escherichia coli.
   4142..4162    +  CDS            TetR (fragment): tetracycline resistance regulatory protein; tetR
   4274..4298    -  misc_feature   RB T-DNA repeat: right border repeat from nopaline C58 T-DNA
   4344..4667    +  promoter       gpdA promoter (fragment): gpdA; promoter from the Aspergillus nidulans glyceraldehyde-3-phosphate dehydrogenase gene (Punt et al., 1990)
   4716..4831    +  intron         gpdA intron: gpdA; intron from the Aspergillus nidulans glyceraldehyde-3-phosphate dehydrogenase gene (Punt et al., 1990)
   4849..4890    +  CDS            lacI (fragment): lac repressor; lacI; The lac repressor binds to the lac operator to inhibit transcription in E. coli. This inhibition can be relieved by adding lactose or isopropyl-β-D-thiogalactopyranoside (IPTG).
   4903..4924    +  protein_bind   CAP binding site: CAP binding activates transcription in the presence of cAMP. E. coli catabolite activator protein
   4939..4969    +  promoter       lac promoter: promoter for the E. coli lac operon
   4977..4993    +  protein_bind   lac operator: The lac repressor binds to the lac operator to inhibit transcription in E. coli. This inhibition can be relieved by adding lactose or isopropyl-β-D-thiogalactopyranoside (IPTG). lac repressor encoded by lacI
   5030..5086    -  misc_feature   MCS: pUC18/19 multiple cloning site
   5083..5240    +  CDS            lacZα (fragment): LacZα fragment of β-galactosidase; lacZ fragment
   5246..5345    -  misc_feature   bom (fragment): basis of mobility region from pBR322
   5430..5505    +  misc_RNA       gRNA scaffold: guide RNA scaffold for the Streptococcus pyogenes CRISPR/Cas9 system
   5650..5667    -  terminator     trpC terminator (fragment): trpC; transcription terminator from the Aspergillus nidulans trpC gene
>Addgene plasmid #171365 | pFTK093 | addgene full sequence | sequence record 352204 | Addgene NGS Result
GTGGGGCCCACTGCATCCACCCCAGTACATTAAAAACGTCCGCAATGTGTTATTAAGTTGTCTAAGCGTC
AATTTGTTTACACCACAATATATCCTGCCACCAGCCAGCCAACAGCTCCCCGACCGGCAGCTCGGCACAA
AATCACCACTCGATACAGGCAGCCCATCAGTCAGATCAGGATCTCCTTTGCGACGCTCACCGGGCTGGTT
GCCCTCGCCGCTGGGCTGGCGGCCGTCTATGGCCCTGCAAACGCGCCAGAAACGCCGTCGAAGCCGTGTG
CGAGACACCGCGGCCGCCGGCGTTGTGGATACCTCGCGGAAAACTTGGCCCTCACTGACAGATGAGGGGC
GGACGTTGACACTTGAGGGGCCGACTCACCCGGCGCGGCGTTGACAGATGAGGGGCAGGCTCGATTTCGG
CCGGCGACGTGGAGCTGGCCAGCCTCGCAAATCGGCGAAAACGCCTGATTTTACGCGAGTTTCCCACAGA
TGATGTGGACAAGCCTGGGGATAAGTGCCCTGCGGTATTGACACTTGAGGGGCGCGACTACTGACAGATG
AGGGGCGCGATCCTTGACACTTGAGGGGCAGAGTGCTGACAGATGAGGGGCGCACCTATTGACATTTGAG
GGGCTGTCCACAGGCAGAAAATCCAGCATTTGCAAGGGTTTCCGCCCGTTTTTCGGCCACCGCTAACCTG
TCTTTTAACCTGCTTTTAAACCAATATTTATAAACCTTGTTTTTAACCAGGGCTGCGCCCTGTGCGCGTG
ACCGCGCACGCCGAAGGGGGGTGCCCCCCCTTCTCGAACCCTCCCGGCCCGCTAACGCGGGCCTCCCATC
CCCCCAGGGGCTGCGCCCCTCGGCCGCGAACGGCCTCACCCCAAAAATGGCAGCGCTGGCCAATTCGTGC
GCGGAACCCCTATTTGTTTATTTTTCTAAATACATTCAAATATGTATCCGCTCATGAGACAATAACCTTG
ATAAATGCTTCAATAATATTGAAAAAGGAAGAGTATGAGTATTCAACATTTCCGTGTCGCCCTTATTCCC
TTTTTTGCGGCATTTTGCCTTCCTGTTTTTGCTCACCCAGAAACGCTGGTGAAAGTAAAAGATGCTGAAG
ATCAGTTGGGTGCACGAGTGGGTTACATCGAACTGGATCTCAACAGCGGTAAGATCCTTGAGAGTTTTCG
CCCCGAAGAACGTTTTCCAATGATGAGCACTTTTAAAGTTCTGCTATGTGGCGCGGTATTATCCCGTATT
GACGCCGGGCAAGAGCAACTCGGTCGCCGCATACACTATTCTCAGAATGACTTGGTTGAGTACTCACCAG
TCACAGAAAAGCATCTTACGGATGGCATGACAGTAAGAGAATTATGCAGTGCTGCCATAACCATGAGTGA
TAACACTGCGGCCAACTTACTTCTGACAACGATCGGAGGACCGAAGGAGCTAACCGCTTTTTTGCACAAC
ATGGGGGATCATGTAACTCGCCTTGATCGTTGGGAACCGGAGCTGAATGAAGCCATACCAAACGACGAGC
GTGACACCACGATGCCTGTAGCAATGGCAACAACGTTGCGCAAACTATTAACTGGCGAACTACTTACTCT
AGCTTCCCGGCAACAATTAATAGACTGGATGGAGGCGGATAAAGTTGCAGGACCACTTCTGCGCTCGGCC
CTTCCGGCTGGCTGGTTTATTGCTGATAAATCTGGAGCCGGTGAGCGTGGTTCTCGCGGTATCATTGCAG
CACTGGGGCCAGATGGTAAGCCCTCCCGTATCGTAGTTATCTACACGACGGGGAGTCAGGCAACTATGGA
TGAACGAAATAGACAGATCGCTGAGATAGGTGCCTCACTGATTAAGCATTGGTAACTGTCAGACCAAGTT
TACTCATATATACTTTAGATTGATTTAAAACTTCATTTTTAATTTAAAAGGATCTAGGTGAAGATCCTTT
TTGATAATCTCATGACCAAAATCCCTTAACGTGAGTTTTCGTTCCACTGAGCGTCAGACCCCGTAGAAAA
GATCAAAGGATCTTCTTGAGATCCTTTTTTTCTGCGCGTAATCTGCTGCTTGCAAACAAAAAAACCACCG
CTACCAGCGGTGGTTTGTTTGCCGGATCAAGAGCTACCAACTCTTTTTCCGAAGGTAACTGGCTTCAGCA
GAGCGCAGATACCAAATACTGTTCTTCTAGTGTAGCCGTAGTTAGGCCACCACTTCAAGAACTCTGTAGC
ACCGCCTACATACCTCGCTCTGCTAATCCTGTTACCAGTGGCTGCTGCCAGTGGCGATAAGTCGTGTCTT
ACCGGGTTGGACTCAAGACGATAGTTACCGGATAAGGCGCAGCGGTCGGGCTGAACGGGGGGTTCGTGCA
CACAGCCCAGCTTGGAGCGAACGACCTACACCGAACTGAGATACCTACAGCGTGAGCTATGAGAAAGCGC
CACGCTTCCCGAAGGGAGAAAGGCGGACAGGTATCCGGTAAGCGGCAGGGTCGGAACAGGAGAGCGCACG
AGGGAGCTTCCAGGGGGAAACGCCTGGTATCTTTATAGTCCTGTCGGGTTTCGCCACCTCTGACTTGAGC
GTCGATTTTTGTGATGCTCGTCAGGGGGGCGGAGCCTATGGAAAAACGCCAGCAACGCGGCCTTTTTACG
GTTCCTGGCAGATCCTAGATGTGGCGCAACGATGCCGGCGACAAGCAGGAGCGCACCGACTTCTTCCGCA
TCAAGTGTTTTGGCTCTCAGGCCGAGGCCCACGGCAAGTATTTGGGCAAGGGGTCGCTGGTATTCGTGCA
GGGCAAGATTCGGAATACCAAGTACGAGAAGGACGGCCAGACGGTCTACGGGACCGACTTCATTGCCGAT
AAGGTGGATTATCTGGACACCAAGGCACCAGGCGGGTCAAATCAGGAATAAGGGCACATTGCCCCGGCGT
GAGTCGGGGCAATCCCGCAAGGAGGGTGAATGAATCGGACGTTTGACCGGAAGGCATACAGGCAAGAACT
GATCGACGCGGGGTTTTCCGCCGAGGATGCCGAAACCATCGCAAGCCGCACCGTCATGCGTGCGCCCCGC
GAAACCTTCCAGTCCGTCGGCTCGATGGTCCAGCAAGCTACGGCCAAGATCGAGCGCGACAGCGTGCAAC
TGGCTCCCCCTGCCCTGCCCGCGCCATCGGCCGCCGTGGAGCGTTCGCGTCGTCTTGAACAGGAGGCGGC
AGGTTTGGCGAAGTCGATGACCATCGACACGCGAGGAACTATGACGACCAAGAAGCGAAAAACCGCCGGC
GAGGACCTGGCAAAACAGGTCAGCGAGGCCAAGCAGGCCGCGTTGCTGAAACACACGAAGCAGCAGATCA
AGGAAATGCAGCTTTCCTTGTTCGATATTGCGCCGTGGCCGGACACGATGCGAGCGATGCCAAACGACAC
GGCCCGCTCTGCCCTGTTCACCACGCGCAACAAGAAAATCCCGCGCGAGGCGCTGCAAAACAAGGTCATT
TTCCACGTCAACAAGGACGTGAAGATCACCTACACCGGCGTCGAGCTGCGGGCCGACGATGACGAACTGG
TGTGGCAGCAGGTGTTGGAGTACGCGAAGCGCACCCCTATCGGCGAGCCGATCACCTTCACGTTCTACGA
GCTTTGCCAGGACCTGGGCTGGTCGATCAATGGCCGGTATTACACGAAGGCCGAGGAATGCCTGTCGCGC
CTACAGGCGACGGCGATGGGCTTCACGTCCGACCGCGTTGGGCACCTGGAATCGGTGTCGCTGCTGCACC
GCTTCCGCGTCCTGGACCGTGGCAAGAAAACGTCCCGTTGCCAGGTCCTGATCGACGAGGAAATCGTCGT
GCTGTTTGCTGGCGACCACTACACGAAATTCATATGGGAGAAGTACCGCAAGCTGTCGCCGACGGCCCGA
CGGATGTTCGACTATTTCAGCTCGCACCGGGAGCCGTACCCGCTCAAGCTGGAAACCTTCCGCCTCATGT
GCGGATCGGATTCCACCCGCGTGAAGAAGTGGCGCGAGCAGGTCGGCGAAGCCTGCGAAGAGTTGCGAGG
CAGCGGCCTGGTGGAACACGCCTGGGTCAATGATGACCTGGTGCATTGCAAACGCTAGGGCCTTGTGGGG
TCAGTTCCGGCTGGGGGTTCAGCAGCCAGCGCCTGATCTGGGGAACCCTGTGGTTGGCATGCACATACAA
ATGGACGAACGGATAAACCTTTTCACGCCCTTTTAAATATCCGATTATTCTAATAAACGCTCTTTTCTCT
TAGGTTTACCCGCCAATATATCCTGTCAAACACTGATAGTTTAAACCACTTCGTGCAGAAGACAATCTGA
GCGGCGTAAGCTCCCTAATTGGCCCATCCGGCATCTGTAGGGCGTCCAAATATCGTGCCTCTCCTGCTTT
GCCCGGTGTATGAAACCGGAAAGGCCGCTCAGGAGCTGGCCAGCGGCGCAGACCGGGAACACAAGCTGGC
AGTCGACCCATCCGGTGCTCTACACTCGACCTGCTGAGGTCCCTCAGTCCCTGGTAGGCAGCTTTGCCCC
GTCTGTCCGCCCGGTGTGTCGGCGGGGTTGACAAGGTCGTTGCGTCAGTCCAACATTTGTTGCCATATTT
TCCTGCTCTCCCCACCAGCTGCTCTTTTCTTTTCTCTTTCTTTTCCCATCTTCAGTATATTCATCTTCCC
ATCCAAGAACCTTTATTTCCCCTAAGTAAGTACTTTGCTACATCCATACTCCATCCTTCCCATCCCTTAT
TCCTTTGAACCTTTCAGTTCGAGCTTTCCCACTTCATCGCAGCTTGACTAACAGCTACCCCGCTTGAGCA
GACATCACCGACGAGACCCAGCTGGCACGACAGGTTTCCCGACTGGAAAGCGGGCAGTGAGCGCAACGCA
ATTAATGTGAGTTAGCTCACTCATTAGGCACCCCAGGCTTTACACTTTATGCTTCCGGCTCGTATGTTGT
GTGGAATTGTGAGCGGATAACAATTTCACACAGGAAACAGCTATGACCATGATTACGCCAAGCTTGCATG
CCTGCAGGTCGACTCTAGAGGATCCCCGGGTACCGAGCTCGAATTCACTGGCCGTCGTTTTACAACGTCG
TGACTGGGAAAACCCTGGCGTTACCCAACTTAATCGCCTTGCAGCACATCCCCCTTTCGCCAGCTGGCGT
AATAGCGAAGAGGCCCGCACCGATCGCCCTTCCCAACAGTTGCGCAGCCTGAATGGCGAATGGCGCCTGA
TGCGGTATTTTCTCCTTACGCATCTGTGCGGTATTTCACACCGCATATGGTGCACTCTCAGTACAATCTG
CTCTGATGCCGCATAGTTAAGCCAGCCCCGACACCCGCCAACACCCGCTGACGCGCCCTGACGGGCTTGT
CTGCTCCCGGCATCCGCTTACAGACAAGCTGTGGTCTCCGTTTTAGAGCTAGAAATAGCAAGTTAAAATA
AGGCTAGTCCGTTATCAACTTGAAAAAGTGGCACCGAGTCGGTGCTTTTGGCCGGCATGGTCCCAGCCTC
CTCGCTGGCGCCGGCTGGGCAACATGCTTCGGCATGGCGAATGGGACTGATTTAATAGCTCCATGTCAAC
AAGAATAAAACGCGTTTCGGGTTTACCTCTTCCAGATACAGCTCATCTGCAATGCATTAATGCATTGGAC
CTCGCAACCCTAGTACGCCCTTCAGGCTCCGGCGAAGCAGAAGAATAGCTTAGCAGAGTCTATTTTCATT
TTCGGGAGACGAGATCAAGCAGATCAACGGTCGTCAAGAGACGTACGAGACTGAGGAATCCGCTCTTGGC
TCCTCCCCATGGGAATTCGTAATTGTCTTCACAGA
